Addgene plasmid #116758: pHAGE-MAP2K4
Purpose: Lentiviral expression of MAP2K4
Depositing lab: Gordon Mills & Kenneth Scott. Depositing organization: Baylor College of Medicine. Publication: Systematic Functional Annotation of Somatic Mutations in Cancer. Ng PK, Li J, Jeong KJ, Shao S, Chen H, Tsang YH, Sengupta S, Wang Z, Bhavana VH, Tran R, Soewito S, Minussi DC, Moreno D, Kong K, Dogruluk T, Lu H, Gao J, Tokheim C, Zhou DC, Johnson AM, Zeng J, Ip CKM, Ju Z, Wester M, Yu S, Li Y, Vellano CP, Schultz N, Karchin R, Ding L, Lu Y, Cheung LWT, Chen K, Shaw KR, Meric-Bernstam F, Scott KL, Yi S, Sahni N, Liang H, Mills GB. Cancer Cell. 2018 Mar 12;33(3):450-462.e10. doi: 10.1016/j.ccell.2018.01.021. PubMed 29533785.
Backbone
  Vector backbone: pHAGE
  Vector type: Lentiviral
Growth in bacteria
  Bacterial resistance: Ampicillin, 100 μg/mL
  Growth temperature: 37°C
  Growth strain: Stbl3
  Copy number: High Copy
Gene/Insert
  Gene/Insert name: MAP2K4
  Species: H. sapiens (human)
  Mutation: WT
  Entrez Gene: MAP2K4 (a.k.a. JNKK, JNKK1, MAPKK4, MEK4, MKK4, PRKMK4, SAPKK-1, SAPKK1, SEK1, SERK1, SKK1)
  Cloning method: Gateway Cloning
Terms and licenses: Academic/Nonprofit Terms; Industry Terms: Not Available to Industry
How to cite: pHAGE-MAP2K4 was a gift from Gordon Mills & Kenneth Scott (Addgene plasmid # 116758 ; http://n2t.net/addgene:116758 ; RRID:Addgene_116758)
