[The description below was written by a language model from this plasmid's Addgene catalogue record and pLannotate feature annotations shown in this document.]
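Description:
pHAGE-MAP2K4 is a 9.7 kb HIV-1-derived lentiviral expression plasmid built on the pHAGE backbone, carrying the wild-type human MAP2K4 open reading frame (also known as MKK4, MEK4, JNKK1 or SEK1). This gene encodes a dual-specificity kinase that activates the JNK stress-activated MAP kinases. The plasmid is maintained in E. coli through a high-copy ColE1/pUC-type origin and an ampicillin resistance gene. Remnants of lac regulatory sequence and SV40 elements in the backbone appear to be cloning leftovers.

The transfer cassette lies between a truncated 5' LTR and a self-inactivating ΔU3 3' LTR. It contains the Ψ packaging signal with a partial gag sequence, the Rev response element for nuclear export of the genomic RNA, and the cPPT/CTS, which aids nuclear import in transduced cells. Because the 3' LTR is self-inactivating, expression from the integrated provirus depends on the internal EF-1α promoter, a strong constitutive mammalian promoter. MAP2K4 was introduced by Gateway recombination and is flanked by attB1 and attB2 sites. A V5 epitope tag lies shortly downstream of attB2, but the record does not state whether it is read in frame with the kinase, which would depend on whether the insert retains its stop codon. An EMCV IRES then drives EGFP from the same transcript, so transduced cells can be identified or sorted by fluorescence, and a WPRE boosts transcript expression. No drug selection marker for mammalian cells is annotated.

The stated purpose is lentiviral expression of MAP2K4. The associated study dealt with systematic functional annotation of somatic cancer mutations, which suggests that this wild-type clone served as a reference for comparison with mutant alleles.
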