Features (pLannotate 1.2.2; 27 found; start..end, strand, type, name):
    377..634     +  LTR            5' LTR (truncated): truncated 5' long terminal repeat (LTR) from HIV-1
    681..806     +  misc_feature   HIV-1 Ψ: packaging signal of human immunodeficiency virus type 1
    790..1128    +  CDS            HIV-1 gag (fragment): gag protein from human immunodeficiency virus 1; gag
   1303..1536    +  misc_feature   RRE: The Rev response element (RRE) of HIV-1 allows for Rev-dependent mRNA export from the nucleus to the cytoplasm.
   1913..2013    +  CDS            Rev (fragment): human immunodeficiency virus 1 (HIV-1) Rev protein; rev; enhances nuclear export of unspliced and incompletely spliced viral mRNAs
   2058..2175    +  misc_feature   cPPT/CTS: central polypurine tract and central termination sequence of HIV-1
   2223..3401    +  promoter       EF-1α promoter: strong constitutive promoter for human elongation factor EF-1α
   3422..3442    +  protein_bind   attB1: mutant version of attB; core recombination site for the Gateway® BP reaction BP Clonase™
   3448..4644    +  CDS            MAP2K4: MP2K4_HUMAN - Also known as JNKK1, MEK4, MKK4, PRKMK4, SEK1, SERK1, SKK1. Experimental evidence at protein level: Swiss-Prot protein existence level 1. Dual specificity protein kinase which acts as an essential component of the MAP kinase signal transduction pathway. Essential component of the stress-activated protein kinase/c-Jun N-terminal kinase (SAP/JNK) signaling pathway. With MAP2K7/MKK7, is the one of the only known kinase to directly activate the stress-activated protein kinase/c-Jun N-terminal kinases MAPK8/JNK1, MAPK9/JNK2 and MAPK10/JNK3. MAP2K4/MKK4 and MAP2K7/MKK7 both activate th
   4649..4673    -  protein_bind   attB2: mutant version of attB; recombination site for the Gateway® BP reaction BP Clonase™
   4726..4767    +  CDS            V5 tag: epitope tag from simian virus 5
   4893..5355    +  misc_feature   IRES: internal ribosome entry site (IRES) of the encephalomyocarditis virus (EMCV)
   5369..6088    +  CDS            EGFP: the original enhanced GFP (Yang et al., 1996) mammalian codon-optimized
   6102..6690    +  misc_feature   WPRE: woodchuck hepatitis virus posttranscriptional regulatory element
   6698..6763    +  CDS            nef (fragment): NEF_HV1Z2 - Experimental evidence at protein level: Swiss-Prot protein existence level 1. Extracellular Nef protein targets CD4(+) T-lymphocytes for apoptosis by interacting with CXCR4 surface receptors. From Human immunodeficiency virus type 1 group M subtype D (isolate Z2/CDC-Z34) (HIV-1).
   6765..6998    +  LTR            3' LTR (ΔU3): self-inactivating 3' long terminal repeat (LTR) from HIV-1
   7203..7307    +  promoter       AmpR promoter: bla
   7308..8168    +  CDS            AmpR: β-lactamase; bla; confers resistance to ampicillin, carbenicillin, and related antibiotics
   8339..8927    +  rep_origin     ori: high-copy-number ColE1/pMB1/pBR322/pUC origin of replication
   9110..9164    +  CDS            lacI (fragment): lac repressor; lacI; The lac repressor binds to the lac operator to inhibit transcription in E. coli. This inhibition can be relieved by adding lactose or isopropyl-β-D-thiogalactopyranoside (IPTG).
   9170..9263    +  rep_origin     SV40 ori (fragment): SV40 origin of replication
   9288..9325    +  CDS            lacI (fragment): lac repressor; lacI; The lac repressor binds to the lac operator to inhibit transcription in E. coli. This inhibition can be relieved by adding lactose or isopropyl-β-D-thiogalactopyranoside (IPTG).
   9338..9359    +  protein_bind   CAP binding site: CAP binding activates transcription in the presence of cAMP. E. coli catabolite activator protein
   9374..9404    +  promoter       lac promoter: promoter for the E. coli lac operon
   9412..9428    +  protein_bind   lac operator: The lac repressor binds to the lac operator to inhibit transcription in E. coli. This inhibition can be relieved by adding lactose or isopropyl-β-D-thiogalactopyranoside (IPTG). lac repressor encoded by lacI
   9462..9545    +  polyA_signal   SV40 poly(A) signal (fragment): SV40 polyadenylation signal
   9712..329     +  CDS            nef (fragment) (across the origin): NEF_HV1BR - Experimental evidence at protein level: Swiss-Prot protein existence level 1. Extracellular Nef protein targets CD4(+) T-lymphocytes for apoptosis by interacting with CXCR4 surface receptors (PubMed:14990729). From Human immunodeficiency virus type 1 group M subtype B (isolate BRU/LAI) (HIV-1).
>Addgene plasmid #116758 | pHAGE-MAP2K4 | addgene full sequence | sequence record 241436 | Addgene NGS Result
TGGAAGGGCTAATTCACTCCCAAAGAAGACAAGATATCCTTGATCTGTGGATCTACCACACACAAGGCTA
CTTCCCTGATTAGCAGAACTACACACCAGGGCCAGGGGTCAGATATCCACTGACCTTTGGATGGTGCTAC
AAGCTAGTACCAGTTGAGCCAGATAAGGTAGAAGAGGCCAATAAAGGAGAGAACACCAGCTTGTTACACC
CTGTGAGCCTGCATGGGATGGATGACCCGGAGAGAGAAGTGTTAGAGTGGAGGTTTGACAGCCGCCTAGC
ATTTCATCACGTGGCCCGAGAGCTGCATCCGGAGTACTTCAAGAACTGCTGATATCGAGCTTGCTACAAG
GGACTTTCCGCTGGGGACTTTCCAGGGAGGCGTGGCCTGGGCGGGACTGGGGAGTGGCGAGCCCTCAGAT
CCTGCATATAAGCAGCTGCTTTTTGCCTGTACTGGGTCTCTCTGGTTAGACCAGATCTGAGCCTGGGAGC
TCTCTGGCTAACTAGGGAACCCACTGCTTAAGCCTCAATAAAGCTTGCCTTGAGTGCTTCAAGTAGTGTG
TGCCCGTCTGTTGTGTGACTCTGGTAACTAGAGATCCCTCAGACCCTTTTAGTCAGTGTGGAAAATCTCT
AGCAGTGGCGCCCGAACAGGGACTTGAAAGCGAAAGGGAAACCAGAGGAGCTCTCTCGACGCAGGACTCG
GCTTGCTGAAGCGCGCACGGCAAGAGGCGAGGGGCGGCGACTGGTGAGTACGCCAAAAATTTTGACTAGC
GGAGGCTAGAAGGAGAGAGATGGGTGCGAGAGCGTCAGTATTAAGCGGGGGAGAATTAGATCGCGATGGG
AAAAAATTCGGTTAAGGCCAGGGGGAAAGAAAAAATATAAATTAAAACATATAGTATGGGCAAGCAGGGA
GCTAGAACGATTCGCAGTTAATCCTGGCCTGTTAGAAACATCAGAAGGCTGTAGACAAATACTGGGACAG
CTACAACCATCCCTTCAGACAGGATCAGAAGAACTTAGATCATTATATAATACAGTAGCAACCCTCTATT
GTGTGCATCAAAGGATAGAGATAAAAGACACCAAGGAAGCTTTAGACAAGATAGAGGAAGAGCAAAACAA
AAGTAAGACCACCGCACAGCAAGCGGCCGGCCGCTGATCTTCAGACCTGGAGGAGGAGATATGAGGGACA
ATTGGAGAAGTGAATTATATAAATATAAAGTAGTAAAAATTGAACCATTAGGAGTAGCACCCACCAAGGC
AAAGAGAAGAGTGGTGCAGAGAGAAAAAAGAGCAGTGGGAATAGGAGCTTTGTTCCTTGGGTTCTTGGGA
GCAGCAGGAAGCACTATGGGCGCAGCGTCAATGACGCTGACGGTACAGGCCAGACAATTATTGTCTGGTA
TAGTGCAGCAGCAGAACAATTTGCTGAGGGCTATTGAGGCGCAACAGCATCTGTTGCAACTCACAGTCTG
GGGCATCAAGCAGCTCCAGGCAAGAATCCTGGCTGTGGAAAGATACCTAAAGGATCAACAGCTCCTGGGG
ATTTGGGGTTGCTCTGGAAAACTCATTTGCACCACTGCTGTGCCTTGGAATGCTAGTTGGAGTAATAAAT
CTCTGGAACAGATTTGGAATCACACGACCTGGATGGAGTGGGACAGAGAAATTAACAATTACACAAGCTT
AATACACTCCTTAATTGAAGAATCGCAAAACCAGCAAGAAAAGAATGAACAAGAATTATTGGAATTAGAT
AAATGGGCAAGTTTGTGGAATTGGTTTAACATAACAAATTGGCTGTGGTATATAAAATTATTCATAATGA
TAGTAGGAGGCTTGGTAGGTTTAAGAATAGTTTTTGCTGTACTTTCTATAGTGAATAGAGTTAGGCAGGG
ATATTCACCATTATCGTTTCAGACCCACCTCCCAACCCCGAGGGGACCCGACAGGCCCGAAGGAATAGAA
GAAGAAGGTGGAGAGAGAGACAGAGACAGATCCATTCGATTAGTGAACGGATCTCGACGGTATCGCCGAA
TTCACAAATGGCAGTATTCATCCACAATTTTAAAAGAAAAGGGGGGATTGGGGGGTACAGTGCAGGGGAA
AGAATAGTAGACATAATAGCAACAGACATACAAACTAAAGAATTACAAAAACAAATTACAAAAATTCAAA
ATTTTCGGGTTTATTACAGGGACAGCAGAGATCCAGTTTGGACTAGTCGTGAGGCTCCGGTGCCCGTCAG
TGGGCAGAGCGCACATCGCCCACAGTCCCCGAGAAGTTGGGGGGAGGGGTCGGCAATTGAACCGGTGCCT
AGAGAAGGTGGCGCGGGGTAAACTGGGAAAGTGATGTCGTGTACTGGCTCCGCCTTTTTCCCGAGGGTGG
GGGAGAACCGTATATAAGTGCAGTAGTCGCCGTGAACGTTCTTTTTCGCAACGGGTTTGCCGCCAGAACA
CAGGTAAGTGCCGTGTGTGGTTCCCGCGGGCCTGGCCTCTTTACGGGTTATGGCCCTTGCGTGCCTTGAA
TTACTTCCACCTGGCTGCAGTACGTGATTCTTGATCCCGAGCTTCGGGTTGGAAGTGGGTGGGAGAGTTC
GAGGCCTTGCGCTTAAGGAGCCCCTTCGCCTCGTGCTTGAGTTGAGGCCTGGCCTGGGCGCTGGGGCCGC
CGCGTGCGAATCTGGTGGCACCTTCGCGCCTGTCTCGCTGCTTTCGATAAGTCTCTAGCCATTTAAAATT
TTTGATGACCTGCTGCGACGCTTTTTTTCTGGCAAGATAGTCTTGTAAATGCGGGCCAAGATCTGCACAC
TGGTATTTCGGTTTTTGGGGCCGCGGGCGGCGACGGGGCCCGTGCGTCCCAGCGCACATGTTCGGCGAGG
CGGGGCCTGCGAGCGCGGCCACCGAGAATCGGACGGGGGTAGTCTCAAGCTGGCCGGCCTGCTCTGGTGC
CTGGCCTCGCGCCGCCGTGTATCGCCCCGCCCTGGGCGGCAAGGCTGGCCCGGTCGGCACCAGTTGCGTG
AGCGGAAAGATGGCCGCTTCCCGGCCCTGCTGCAGGGAGCTCAAAATGGAGGACGCGGCGCTCGGGAGAG
CGGGCGGGTGAGTCACCCACACAAAGGAAAAGGGCCTTTCCGTCCTCAGCCGTCGCTTCATGTGACTCCA
CGGAGTACCGGGCGCCGTCCAGGCACCTCGATTAGTTCTCGAGCTTTTGGAGTACGTCGTCTTTAGGTTG
GGGGGAGGGGTTTTATGCGATGGAGTTTCCCCACACTGAGTGGGTGGAGACTGAAGTTAGGCCAGCTTGG
CACTTGATGTAATTCTCCTTGGAATTTGCCCTTTTTGAGTTTGGATCTTGGTTCATTCTCAAGCCTCAGA
CAGTGGTTCAAAGTTTTTTTCTTCCATTTCAGGTGTCGTGAAGCGGCCCTGCAGATATCAACAAGTTTGT
ACAAAAAAGCAGGCACCATGGCGGCTCCGAGCCCGAGCGGCGGCGGCGGCTCCGGGGGCGGCCGCGGCAG
CGGCACCCCCGGCCCCGTAGGGTCCCCGGCGCCAGGCCACCCGGCCGTCAGCAGCATGCAGGGTAAACGC
AAAGCACTGAAGTTGAATTTTGCAAATCCACCTTTCAAATCTACAGCAAGGTTTACTCTGAATCCCAATC
CTACAGGAGTTCAAAACCCACACATAGAGAGACTGAGAACACACAGCATTGAGTCATCAGGAAAACTGAA
GATCTCCCCTGAACAACACTGGGATTTCACTGCAGAGGACTTGAAAGACCTTGGAGAAATTGGACGAGGA
GCTTATGGTTCTGTCAACAAAATGGTCCACAAACCAAGTGGGCAAATAATGGCAGTTAAAAGAATTCGGT
CAACAGTGGATGAAAAAGAACAAAAACAACTTCTTATGGATTTGGATGTAGTAATGCGGAGTAGTGATTG
CCCATACATTGTTCAGTTTTATGGTGCACTCTTCAGAGAGGGTGACTGTTGGATCTGTATGGAACTCATG
TCTACCTCGTTTGATAAGTTTTACAAATATGTATATAGTGTATTAGATGATGTTATTCCAGAAGAAATTT
TAGGCAAAATCACTTTAGCAACTGTGAAAGCACTAAACCACTTAAAAGAAAACTTGAAAATTATTCACAG
AGATATCAAACCTTCCAATATTCTTCTGGACAGAAGTGGAAATATTAAGCTCTGTGACTTCGGCATCAGT
GGACAGCTTGTGGACTCTATTGCCAAGACAAGAGATGCTGGCTGTAGGCCATACATGGCACCTGAAAGAA
TAGACCCAAGCGCATCACGACAAGGATATGATGTCCGCTCTGATGTCTGGAGTTTGGGGATCACATTGTA
TGAGTTGGCCACAGGCCGATTTCCTTATCCAAAGTGGAATAGTGTATTTGATCAACTAACACAAGTCGTG
AAAGGAGATCCTCCGCAGCTGAGTAATTCTGAGGAAAGGGAATTCTCCCCGAGTTTCATCAACTTTGTCA
ACTTGTGCCTTACGAAGGATGAATCCAAAAGGCTAAAGTATAAAGAGCTTCTGAAACATCCCTTTATTTT
GATGTATGAAGAACGTGCCGTTGAGGTCGCATGCTATGTTTGTAAAATCCTGGATCAAATGCCAGCTACT
CCCAGCTCTCCCATGTATGTCGATTAGAACCCAGCTTTCTTGTACAAAGTGGTTGATATCCAGCACAGTG
GCGGCCGCTCGAGTCTAGAGGGCCCGCGGTTCGAAGGTAAGCCTATCCCTAACCCTCTCCTCGGTCTCGA
TTCTACGCGTACCGGTTAGTAATGAGATCCCTCCCCCCCCCCTAACGTTACTGGCCGAAGCCGCTTGGAA
TAAGGCCGGTGTGCGTTTGTCTATATGTTATTTTCCACCATATTGCCGTCTTTTGGCAATGTGAGGGCCC
GGAAACCTGGCCCTGTCTTCTTGACGAGCATTCCTAGGGGTCTTTCCCCTCTCGCCAAAGGAATGCAAGG
TCTGTTGAATGTCGTGAAGGAAGCAGTTCCTCTGGAAGCTTCTTGAAGACAAACAACGTCTGTAGCGACC
CTTTGCAGGCAGCGGAACCCCCCACCTGGCGACAGGTGCCTCTGCGGCCAAAAGCCACGTGTATAAGATA
CACCTGCAAAGGCGGCACAACCCCAGTGCCACGTTGTGAGTTGGATAGTTGTGGAAAGAGTCAAATGGCT
CTCCTCAAGCGTATTCAACAAGGGGCTGAAGGATGCCCAGAAGGTACCCCATTGTATGGGATCTGATCTG
GGGCCTCGGTGCACATGCTTTACATGTGTTTAGTCGAGGTTAAAAAAACGTCTAGGCCCCCCGAACCACG
GGGACGTGGTTTTCCTTTGAAAAACACGATGATAATATGGCCACACATATGGTGAGCAAGGGCGAGGAGC
TGTTCACCGGGGTGGTGCCCATCCTGGTCGAGCTGGACGGCGACGTAAACGGCCACAAGTTCAGCGTGTC
CGGCGAGGGCGAGGGCGATGCCACCTACGGCAAGCTGACCCTGAAGTTCATCTGCACCACCGGCAAGCTG
CCCGTGCCCTGGCCCACCCTCGTGACCACCCTGACCTACGGCGTGCAGTGCTTCAGCCGCTACCCCGACC
ACATGAAGCAGCACGACTTCTTCAAGTCCGCCATGCCCGAAGGCTACGTCCAGGAGCGCACCATCTTCTT
CAAGGACGACGGCAACTACAAGACCCGCGCCGAGGTGAAGTTCGAGGGCGACACCCTGGTGAACCGCATC
GAGCTGAAGGGCATCGACTTCAAGGAGGACGGCAACATCCTGGGGCACAAGCTGGAGTACAACTACAACA
GCCACAACGTCTATATCATGGCCGACAAGCAGAAGAACGGCATCAAGGTGAACTTCAAGATCCGCCACAA
CATCGAGGACGGCAGCGTGCAGCTCGCCGACCACTACCAGCAGAACACCCCCATCGGCGACGGCCCCGTG
CTGCTGCCCGACAACCACTACCTGAGCACCCAGTCCGCCCTGAGCAAAGACCCCAACGAGAAGCGCGATC
ACATGGTCCTGCTGGAGTTCGTGACCGCCGCCGGGATCACTCTCGGCATGGACGAGCTGTACAAGTAAAT
CGATAGATCCTAATCAACCTCTGGATTACAAAATTTGTGAAAGATTGACTGGTATTCTTAACTATGTTGC
TCCTTTTACGCTATGTGGATACGCTGCTTTAATGCCTTTGTATCATGCTATTGCTTCCCGTATGGCTTTC
ATTTTCTCCTCCTTGTATAAATCCTGGTTGCTGTCTCTTTATGAGGAGTTGTGGCCCGTTGTCAGGCAAC
GTGGCGTGGTGTGCACTGTGTTTGCTGACGCAACCCCCACTGGTTGGGGCATTGCCACCACCTGTCAGCT
CCTTTCCGGGACTTTCGCTTTCCCCCTCCCTATTGCCACGGCGGAACTCATCGCCGCCTGCCTTGCCCGC
TGCTGGACAGGGGCTCGGCTGTTGGGCACTGACAATTCCGTGGTGTTGTCGGGGAAATCATCGTCCTTTC
CTTGGCTGCTCGCCTGTGTTGCCACCTGGATTCTGCGCGGGACGTCCTTCTGCTACGTCCCTTCGGCCCT
CAATCCAGCGGACCTTCCTTCCCGCGGCCTGCTGCCGGCTCTGCGGCCTCTTCCGCGTCTTCGCCTTCGC
CCTCAGACGAGTCGGATCTCCCTTTGGGCCGCCTCCCCGCCTGAGATCCTTTAAGACCAATGACTTACAA
GGCAGCTGTAGATCTTAGCCACTTTTTAAAAGAAAAGGGGGGACTGGAAGGGCTAATTCACTCCCAACGA
AGACAAGATCTGCTTTTTGCTTGTACTGGGTCTCTCTGGTTAGACCAGATCTGAGCCTGGGAGCTCTCTG
GCTAACTAGGGAACCCACTGCTTAAGCCTCAATAAAGCTTGCCTTGAGTGCTTCAAGTAGTGTGTGCCCG
TCTGTTGTGTGACTCTGGTAACTAGAGATCCCTCAGACCCTTTTAGTCAGTGTGGAAAATCTCTAGCAGT
AGTAGTTCATGTCATCTTATTATTCAGTATTTATAACTTGCAAAGAAATGAATATCAGAGAGTGAGAGGC
CCGGGTTAATTAAGGAAAGGGCTAGATCATTCTTGAAGACGAAAGGGCCTCGTGATACGCCTATTTTTAT
AGGTTAATGTCATGATAATAATGGTTTCTTAGACGTCAGGTGGCACTTTTCGGGGAAATGTGCGCGGAAC
CCCTATTTGTTTATTTTTCTAAATACATTCAAATATGTATCCGCTCATGAGACAATAACCCTGATAAATG
CTTCAATAATATTGAAAAAGGAAGAGTATGAGTATTCAACATTTCCGTGTCGCCCTTATTCCCTTTTTTG
CGGCATTTTGCCTTCCTGTTTTTGCTCACCCAGAAACGCTGGTGAAAGTAAAAGATGCTGAAGATCAGTT
GGGTGCACGAGTGGGTTACATCGAACTGGATCTCAACAGCGGTAAGATCCTTGAGAGTTTTCGCCCCGAA
GAACGTTTTCCAATGATGAGCACTTTTAAAGTTCTGCTATGTGGCGCGGTATTATCCCGTGTTGACGCCG
GGCAAGAGCAACTCGGTCGCCGCATACACTATTCTCAGAATGACTTGGTTGAGTACTCACCAGTCACAGA
AAAGCATCTTACGGATGGCATGACAGTAAGAGAATTATGCAGTGCTGCCATAACCATGAGTGATAACACT
GCGGCCAACTTACTTCTGACAACGATCGGAGGACCGAAGGAGCTAACCGCTTTTTTGCACAACATGGGGG
ATCATGTAACTCGCCTTGATCGTTGGGAACCGGAGCTGAATGAAGCCATACCAAACGACGAGCGTGACAC
CACGATGCCTGTAGCAATGGCAACAACGTTGCGCAAACTATTAACTGGCGAACTACTTACTCTAGCTTCC
CGGCAACAATTAATAGACTGGATGGAGGCGGATAAAGTTGCAGGACCACTTCTGCGCTCGGCCCTTCCGG
CTGGCTGGTTTATTGCTGATAAATCTGGAGCCGGTGAGCGTGGGTCTCGCGGTATCATTGCAGCACTGGG
GCCAGATGGTAAGCCCTCCCGTATCGTAGTTATCTACACGACGGGGAGTCAGGCAACTATGGATGAACGA
AATAGACAGATCGCTGAGATAGGTGCCTCACTGATTAAGCATTGGTAACTGTCAGACCAAGTTTACTCAT
ATATACTTTAGATTGATTTAAAACTTCATTTTTAATTTAAAAGGATCTAGGTGAAGATCCTTTTTGATAA
TCTCATGACCAAAATCCCTTAACGTGAGTTTTCGTTCCACTGAGCGTCAGACCCCGTAGAAAAGATCAAA
GGATCTTCTTGAGATCCTTTTTTTCTGCGCGTAATCTGCTGCTTGCAAACAAAAAAACCACCGCTACCAG
CGGTGGTTTGTTTGCCGGATCAAGAGCTACCAACTCTTTTTCCGAAGGTAACTGGCTTCAGCAGAGCGCA
GATACCAAATACTGTTCTTCTAGTGTAGCCGTAGTTAGGCCACCACTTCAAGAACTCTGTAGCACCGCCT
ACATACCTCGCTCTGCTAATCCTGTTACCAGTGGCTGCTGCCAGTGGCGATAAGTCGTGTCTTACCGGGT
TGGACTCAAGACGATAGTTACCGGATAAGGCGCAGCGGTCGGGCTGAACGGGGGGTTCGTGCACACAGCC
CAGCTTGGAGCGAACGACCTACACCGAACTGAGATACCTACAGCGTGAGCTATGAGAAAGCGCCACGCTT
CCCGAAGGGAGAAAGGCGGACAGGTATCCGGTAAGCGGCAGGGTCGGAACAGGAGAGCGCACGAGGGAGC
TTCCAGGGGGAAACGCCTGGTATCTTTATAGTCCTGTCGGGTTTCGCCACCTCTGACTTGAGCGTCGATT
TTTGTGATGCTCGTCAGGGGGGCGGAGCCTATGGAAAAACGCCAGCAACGCGGCCTTTTTACGGTTCCTG
GCCTTTTGCTGGCCTTTTGCTCACATGTTCTTTCCTGCGTTATCCCCTGATTCTGTGGATAACCGTATTA
CCGCCTTTGAGTGAGCTGATACCGCTCGCCGCAGCCGAACGACCGAGCGCAGCGAGTCAGTGAGCGAGGA
AGCGGAAGAGCGCCCAATACGCAAACCGCCTCTCCCCGCGCGTTGGCCGATTCATTAATGCAGCAAGCTC
ATGGCTGACTAATTTTTTTTATTTATGCAGAGGCCGAGGCCGCCTCGGCCTCTGAGCTATTCCAGAAGTA
GTGAGGAGGCTTTTTTGGAGGCCTAGGCTTTTGCAAAAAGCTCCCCGTGGCACGACAGGTTTCCCGACTG
GAAAGCGGGCAGTGAGCGCAACGCAATTAATGTGAGTTAGCTCACTCATTAGGCACCCCAGGCTTTACAC
TTTATGCTTCCGGCTCGTATGTTGTGTGGAATTGTGAGCGGATAACAATTTCACACAGGAAACAGCTATG
ACATGATTACGAATTTCACAAATAAAGCATTTTTTTCACTGCATTCTAGTTGTGGTTTGTCCAAACTCAT
CAATGTATCTTATCATGTCTGGATCAACTGGATAACTCAAGCTAACCAAAATCATCCCAAACTTCCCACC
CCATACCCTATTACCACTGCCAATTACCTGTGGTTTCATTTACTCTAAACCTGTGATTCCTCTGAATTAT
TTTCATTTTAAAGAAATTGTATTTGTTAAATATGTACTACAAACTTAGTAGT
