>Addgene plasmid #116758 | pHAGE-MAP2K4 | depositor partial sequence | sequence record 219633 | insert
ATGGCGGCTCCGAGCCCGAGCGGCGGCGGCGGCTCCGGGGGCGGCCGCGGCAGCGGCACCCCCGGCCCCG
TAGGGTCCCCGGCGCCAGGCCACCCGGCCGTCAGCAGCATGCAGGGTAAACGCAAAGCACTGAAGTTGAA
TTTTGCAAATCCACCTTTCAAATCTACAGCAAGGTTTACTCTGAATCCCAATCCTACAGGAGTTCAAAAC
CCACACATAGAGAGACTGAGAACACACAGCATTGAGTCATCAGGAAAACTGAAGATCTCCCCTGAACAAC
ACTGGGATTTCACTGCAGAGGACTTGAAAGACCTTGGAGAAATTGGACGAGGAGCTTATGGTTCTGTCAA
CAAAATGGTCCACAAACCAAGTGGGCAAATAATGGCAGTTAAAAGAATTCGGTCAACAGTGGATGAAAAA
GAACAAAAACAACTTCTTATGGATTTGGATGTAGTAATGCGGAGTAGTGATTGCCCATACATTGTTCAGT
TTTATGGTGCACTCTTCAGAGAGGGTGACTGTTGGATCTGTATGGAACTCATGTCTACCTCGTTTGATAA
GTTTTACAAATATGTATATAGTGTATTAGATGATGTTATTCCAGAAGAAATTTTAGGCAAAATCACTTTA
GCAACTGTGAAAGCACTAAACCACTTAAAAGAAAACTTGAAAATTATTCACAGAGATATCAAACCTTCCA
ATATTCTTCTGGACAGAAGTGGAAATATTAAGCTCTGTGACTTCGGCATCAGTGGACAGCTTGTGGACTC
TATTGCCAAGACAAGAGATGCTGGCTGTAGGCCATACATGGCACCTGAAAGAATAGACCCAAGCGCATCA
CGACAAGGATATGATGTCCGCTCTGATGTCTGGAGTTTGGGGATCACATTGTATGAGTTGGCCACAGGCC
GATTTCCTTATCCAAAGTGGAATAGTGTATTTGATCAACTAACACAAGTCGTGAAAGGAGATCCTCCGCA
GCTGAGTAATTCTGAGGAAAGGGAATTCTCCCCGAGTTTCATCAACTTTGTCAACTTGTGCCTTACGAAG
GATGAATCCAAAAGGCTAAAGTATAAAGAGCTTCTGAAACATCCCTTTATTTTGATGTATGAAGAACGTG
CCGTTGAGGTCGCATGCTATGTTTGTAAAATCCTGGATCAAATGCCAGCTACTCCCAGCTCTCCCATGTA
TGTCGATTGA
